Addgene plasmid #61723: pINTO-N-SA
Purpose: (Empty Backbone) Inducible expression of proteins fused to an N-terminal monomeric streptavidin tag (mSA)
Depositing lab: Roberto Bonasio. Depositing organization: University of Pennsylvania. Publication: In Vivo Proximity Labeling for the Detection of Protein-Protein and Protein-RNA Interactions. Beck DB, Narendra V, Drury WJ 3rd, Casey R, Jansen PW, Yuan ZF, Garcia BA, Vermeulen M, Bonasio R. J Proteome Res. 2014 Dec 5;13(12):6135-43. doi: 10.1021/pr500196b. Epub 2014 Oct 29. PubMed 25311790.
Backbone
  Vector backbone: pINTO
  Backbone manufacturer: Custom (Bonasio 2008)
  Modifications to backbone: Replaced insulators with synthetic sequences from Invitrogen, inserted mSA tag 5' to the multicloning site
  Vector type: Mammalian Expression
  Promoter: T-REx (CMV + 2xTetO2)
  Selectable markers: Zeocin
  Tag / fusion protein: mSA (N terminal on backbone)
Growth in bacteria
  Bacterial resistance: Ampicillin, 100 μg/mL
  Growth temperature: 37°C
  Growth strain: XL10 Gold
  Copy number: High Copy
Gene/Insert
  Cloning method: Restriction Enzyme
  Sequencing primers: 5′ CGA GCA AAA TTT AAG CTA CA; 3′ AGATGGCTGGCAACTAGAAG
Terms and licenses: Academic/Nonprofit Terms; Industry Terms: Not Available to Industry
How to cite: pINTO-N-SA was a gift from Roberto Bonasio (Addgene plasmid # 61723 ; http://n2t.net/addgene:61723 ; RRID:Addgene_61723)
