[The description below was written by a language model from this plasmid's Addgene catalogue record and pLannotate feature annotations shown in this document.]
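Description:
pINTO-N-SA is an empty mammalian expression backbone of about 7.2 kb, built on the custom pINTO vector, for tetracycline-inducible production of proteins carrying an N-terminal monomeric streptavidin (mSA) tag. It is maintained in E. coli as a high-copy plasmid through a ColE1/pUC-type origin with ampicillin resistance (AmpR under its own bla promoter), and it also carries an f1 origin. For selection in mammalian cells it contains a Zeocin resistance cassette in which the Sh ble gene is preceded by both the SV40 early promoter and the bacterial EM7 promoter and followed by an SV40 polyadenylation signal.

The expression unit uses the T-REx promoter: the CMV immediate-early enhancer and promoter followed by two tandem TetO2 operators, which the automated annotation picks up as short tet-operator-containing promoter fragments. In cells that express the Tet repressor, transcription is blocked until tetracycline or doxycycline releases the repressor from the operators. Downstream lies a streptavidin-derived coding sequence corresponding to the mSA tag, then the multicloning site into which a gene of interest is inserted in frame by restriction cloning, and a bGH polyadenylation signal. According to the record, the original pINTO insulators were replaced with synthetic sequences. These are not identified in the feature table, and a short hit to yeast NAP1 upstream of the CMV enhancer is an automated annotation whose significance the record does not explain. The associated publication concerns in vivo proximity labeling to detect protein-protein and protein-RNA interactions, which suggests the biotin-binding mSA fusions made with this backbone serve in that type of assay.
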