Features (pLannotate 1.2.2; 24 found; start..end, strand, type, name):
     36..88      -  misc_feature   bom (fragment): basis of mobility region from pBR322
    762..1163    +  CDS            NAP1 (fragment): NAP1_YEAST - Experimental evidence at protein level: Swiss-Prot protein existence level 1. Acidic protein, which assembles histones into an octamer (in vitro). Involved in the regulation of the localization and the function of the septins during mitosis. Involved in the function of B-type cyclins. From Saccharomyces cerevisiae (strain ATCC 204508 / S288c) (Baker's yeast).
   1223..1602    +  enhancer       CMV enhancer: human cytomegalovirus immediate early enhancer
   1675..1692    -  promoter       CMV promoter (fragment): human cytomegalovirus (CMV) immediate early promoter
   1755..1806    +  promoter       CMVd2 promoter: truncated human cytomegalovirus (CMV) immediate early promoter that yields moderately reduced expression relative to the full-length promoter
   1808..1827    +  promoter       PLtetO-1 promoter (fragment): modified phage lambda PL promoter with tet operator sites (Lutz and Bujard, 1997)
   1829..1848    +  promoter       PLtetO-1 promoter (fragment): modified phage lambda PL promoter with tet operator sites (Lutz and Bujard, 1997)
   1856..1889    +  promoter       TRE3GV promoter (fragment): 3rd-generation Tet-responsive promoter that can be activated by binding of Tet-On® 3G, optimized for retroviral and lentiviral vectors
   1939..2457    +  CDS            SAV_STRAV (fragment): Experimental evidence at protein level: Swiss-Prot protein existence level 1. The biological function of streptavidin is not known. Forms a strong non-covalent specific complex with biotin (one molecule of biotin per subunit of streptavidin). From Streptomyces avidinii.
   2578..2802    +  polyA_signal   bGH poly(A) signal: bovine growth hormone polyadenylation signal
   2806..2827    +  promoter       SV40 promoter (fragment): SV40 enhancer and early promoter
   2848..3276    +  rep_origin     f1 ori (sequence partly withheld): f1 bacteriophage origin of replication; arrow indicates direction of (+) strand synthesis
   3290..3619    +  promoter       SV40 promoter: SV40 enhancer and early promoter
   3667..3714    +  promoter       EM7 promoter: synthetic bacterial promoter&nbsp
   3733..4107    +  CDS            BleoR: antibiotic-binding protein; Sh ble from Streptoalloteichus hindustanus; confers resistance to bleomycin, phleomycin, and Zeocin™
   4117..4242    +  CDS            ble (fragment): BLE_KLEPN - Experimental evidence at protein level: Swiss-Prot protein existence level 1. Binding protein with a strong affinity to the bleomycin family of antibiotics. Binds to CL990; an antimitotic-antibiotic compound. From Klebsiella pneumoniae.
   4237..4358    +  polyA_signal   SV40 poly(A) signal: SV40 polyadenylation signal
   4431..4447    -  protein_bind   lac operator: The lac repressor binds to the lac operator to inhibit transcription in E. coli. This inhibition can be relieved by adding lactose or isopropyl-β-D-thiogalactopyranoside (IPTG). lac repressor encoded by lacI
   4455..4485    -  promoter       lac promoter: promoter for the E. coli lac operon
   4500..4521    -  protein_bind   CAP binding site: CAP binding activates transcription in the presence of cAMP. E. coli catabolite activator protein
   4534..4626    -  CDS            lacI (fragment): lac repressor; lacI; The lac repressor binds to the lac operator to inhibit transcription in E. coli. This inhibition can be relieved by adding lactose or isopropyl-β-D-thiogalactopyranoside (IPTG).
   5441..6026    -  rep_origin     ori: high-copy-number ColE1/pMB1/pBR322/pUC origin of replication
   6197..7057    -  CDS            AmpR: β-lactamase; bla; confers resistance to ampicillin, carbenicillin, and related antibiotics
   7058..7162    -  promoter       AmpR promoter: bla
>Addgene plasmid #61723 | pINTO-N-SA | depositor full sequence | sequence record 100718 | pINTO-N-SA sequence 7185 bps
CTGACGTCGACGGATCGGGAGATCTCCCGATCCCCTATGGTGCACTCTCAGTACAATCTGCTCTGATGCC
GCATAGTTAAGCCAGTATCTGCTCCCTGCTTGTGTGTTGGAGGTCGCTGAGTAGTGCGCGAGCAAAATTT
AAGCTACAACAAGGCAAGGCTTGACCGACAATTGTTAATTAAGCTAGCAGTCTGCAATGAGTTCGAGTTG
GCGCGCCTGTCATTCTAAATCTCTCTTTCAGCCTAAAGCTTTTTCCCCGTATCCCCCCAGGTGTCTGCAG
GCTCAAAGAGCAGCGAGAAGCGTTCAGAGGAAAGCGATCCCGTGCCACCTTCCCCGTGCCCGGGCTGTCC
CCGCACGCTGCCGGCTCGGGGATGCGGGGGGAGCGCCGGACCGGAGCGGAGCCCCGGGCGGCTCGCTGCT
GCCCCCTAGCGGGGGAGGGACGTAATTACATCCCTGGGGGCTTTGGGAGGGGGCTGTCCCCGTGAGCTCC
CAGGCGCGCCTGTCATTCTAAATCTCTCTTTCAGCCTAAAGCTTTTTCCCCGTATCCCCCCAGGTGTCTG
CAGGCTCAAAGAGCAGCGAGAAGCGTTCAGAGGAAAGCGATCCCGTGCCACCTTCCCCGTGCCCGGGCTG
TCCCCGCACGCTGCCGGCTCGGGGATGCGGGGGGAGCGCCGGACCGGAGCGGAGCCCCGGGCGGCTCGCT
GCTGCCCCCTAGCGGGGGAGGGACGTAATTACATCCCTGGGGGCTTTGGGGGGGGGCTGTCCCCGTGAGC
TCCCAGGCGCGCCAACTCGGTACTCGGGGATGCTAGCGCACCATCAACGAGGAGGACATCTTGGCTAACC
AACCCCTGTTGTTACAGTCCATCCAGGACAGACTTGGCTCGCTGGTGGGCCAGGACAGCGGGTATGTGGG
GGGTCTTCCCAAGAACGTTAAGGAAAAGCTGCTGAGCTTGAAGACTTTACAAAGCGAGCTATTCGAAGTT
GAAAAGGAATTTCAGGTGGAGATGTTTGAGCTAGAGAACAAGTTTCTGCAGAAGTACAAGCCCATTTGGG
AGCAGCGGTCCAGGATCATTTCAGGACAAGAGCAACCCAAGCCGGAACAGATCGCAAAGGGCCAAGAGAT
TGTGGAGTCACTCAATGAGACGGAGTTGCAATTGCATGAAGAATCTGCTTAGGGTTAGGCGTTTTGCGCT
GCTTCGCGATGTACGGGCCAGATATACGCGTTGACATTGATTATTGACTAGTTATTAATAGTAATCAATT
ACGGGGTCATTAGTTCATAGCCCATATATGGAGTTCCGCGTTACATAACTTACGGTAAATGGCCCGCCTG
GCTGACCGCCCAACGACCCCCGCCCATTGACGTCAATAATGACGTATGTTCCCATAGTAACGCCAATAGG
GACTTTCCATTGACGTCAATGGGTGGAGTATTTACGGTAAACTGCCCACTTGGCAGTACATCAAGTGTAT
CATATGCCAAGTACGCCCCCTATTGACGTCAATGACGGTAAATGGCCCGCCTGGCATTATGCCCAGTACA
TGACCTTATGGGACTTTCCTACTTGGCAGTACATCTACGTATTAGTCATCGCTATTACCATGGTGATGCG
GTTTTGGCAGTACATCAATGGGCGTGGATAGCGGTTTGACTCACGGGGATTTCCAAGTCTCCACCCCATT
GACGTCAATGGGAGTTTGTTTTGGAACCAAAATCAACGGGACTTTCCAAAATGTCGTAACAACTCCGCCC
CATTGACGCAAATGGGCGGTAGGCGTGTACGGTGGGAGGTCTATATAAGCAGAGCTCTCCCTATCAGTGA
TAGAGATCTCCCTATCAGTGATAGAGATCGTCGACGAGCTCGTTTAGTGAACCGTCAGATCGCCTGGAGA
CGCCATCCACGCTGTTTTGACCTCCATAGAAGACACCGGGACCGATCCAGCCTCCGGACTCTAGCGTTTA
AACTTAAGGCCACCATGGGCGACCCCAGCAAAGATTCTAAAGCCCAGGTGTCTGCCGCCGAAGCCGGAAT
TACAGGCACATGGTATAATCAGCTGGGATCTACATTTATTGTGACAGCCGGCGCCGATGGAGCCCTGACA
GGAACATATGAATCTGCCGTGGGAAATGCCGAATCCAGATACACCCTGACAGGAAGATATGATTCTGCCC
CTGCCACAGATGGATCTGGAACAGCCCTGGGATGGAGAGTGGCCTGGAAGAATAATTATAGAAACGCCCA
TAGCGCCACAACATGGTCTGGCCAGTATGTGGGAGGCGCCGAAGCCAGAATTAACACACAGTGGACCCTG
ACATCTGGAACAACAGAAGCCAATGCCTGGAAAAGCACTCTGAGAGGACATGATACATTTACAAAAGTGA
AACCTAGCGCCGCCTCTATCGATGCCGCCAAGAAGGCCGGAGTGAACAATGGCAATCCTCTGGATGCCGT
GCAGCAGACCGGTAGCGGTACCGAGCTCGGATCCACTAGTCCAGTGTGGTGGAATTCTGCAGATATCCAG
CACAGTGGCGGCCGCTCGAGTCTAGAGGGCCCGTTTAAACCCGCTGATCAGCCTCGACTGTGCCTTCTAG
TTGCCAGCCATCTGTTGTTTGCCCCTCCCCCGTGCCTTCCTTGACCCTGGAAGGTGCCACTCCCACTGTC
CTTTCCTAATAAAATGAGGAAATTGCATCGCATTGTCTGAGTAGGTGTCATTCTATTCTGGGGGGTGGGG
TGGGGCAGGACAGCAAGGGGGAGGATTGGGAAGACAATAGCAGGCATGCTGGGGATGCGGTGGGCTCTAT
GGCTTCTGAGGCGGAAAGAACCAGCTGGGGCTCTAGGGGGTATCCCC
[124 nt withheld, positions 2848-2971]
C
[91 nt withheld, positions 2973-3063]
A
[49 nt withheld, positions 3065-3113]
CCTTTGACGTTGGAGTCCACGTTCTTT
[37 nt withheld, positions 3141-3177]
ACCCTATCTCGGTCTATTCTTTTGATTTATAAGGGATTTTGCCGATTTCGGCCTATTGGTTAAAAAATGA
GCTGATTTAACAAAAATTTAACGCGAATTAATTCTGTGGAATGTGTGTCAGTTAGGGTGTGGAAAGTCCC
CAGGCTCCCCAGCAGGCAGAAGTATGCAAAGCATGCATCTCAATTAGTCAGCAACCAGGTGTGGAAAGTC
CCCAGGCTCCCCAGCAGGCAGAAGTATGCAAAGCATGCATCTCAATTAGTCAGCAACCATAGTCCCGCCC
CTAACTCCGCCCATCCCGCCCCTAACTCCGCCCAGTTCCGCCCATTCTCCGCCCCATGGCTGACTAATTT
TTTTTATTTATGCAGAGGCCGAGGCCGCCTCTGCCTCTGAGCTATTCCAGAAGTAGTGAGGAGGCTTTTT
TGGAGGCCTAGGCTTTTGCAAAAAGCTCCCGGGAGCTTGTATATCCATTTTCGGATCTGATCAGCACGTG
TTGACAATTAATCATCGGCATAGTATATCGGCATAGTATAATACGACAAGGTGAGGAACTAAACCATGGC
CAAGTTGACCAGTGCCGTTCCGGTGCTCACCGCGCGCGACGTCGCCGGAGCGGTCGAGTTCTGGACCGAC
CGGCTCGGGTTCTCCCGGGACTTCGTGGAGGACGACTTCGCCGGTGTGGTCCGGGACGACGTGACCCTGT
TCATCAGCGCGGTCCAGGACCAGGTGGTGCCGGACAACACCCTGGCCTGGGTGTGGGTGCGCGGCCTGGA
CGAGCTGTACGCCGAGTGGTCGGAGGTCGTGTCCACGAACTTCCGGGACGCCTCCGGGCCGGCCATGACC
GAGATCGGCGAGCAGCCGTGGGGGCGGGAGTTCGCCCTGCGCGACCCGGCCGGCAACTGCGTGCACTTCG
TGGCCGAGGAGCAGGACTGACACGTGCTACGAGATTTCGATTCCACCGCCGCCTTCTATGAAAGGTTGGG
CTTCGGAATCGTTTTCCGGGACGCCGGCTGGATGATCCTCCAGCGCGGGGATCTCATGCTGGAGTTCTTC
GCCCACCCCAACTTGTTTATTGCAGCTTATAATGGTTACAAATAAAGCAATAGCATCACAAATTTCACAA
ATAAAGCATTTTTTTCACTGCATTCTAGTTGTGGTTTGTCCAAACTCATCAATGTATCTTATCATGTCTG
TATACCGTCGACCTCTAGCTAGAGCTTGGCGTAATCATGGTCATAGCTGTTTCCTGTGTGAAATTGTTAT
CCGCTCACAATTCCACACAACATACGAGCCGGAAGCATAAAGTGTAAAGCCTGGGGTGCCTAATGAGTGA
GCTAACTCACATTAATTGCGTTGCGCTCACTGCCCGCTTTCCAGTCGGGAAACCTGTCGTGCCAGCTGCA
TTAATGAATCGGCCAACGCGCGGGGAGAGGCGGTTTGCGTATTGGGCGCTCTTCCGCTAGTCTGCAATGA
GTTCGAGTTGGCGCGCCTGTCATTCTAAATCTCTCTTTCAGCCTAAAGCTTTTTCCCCGTATCCCCCCAG
GTGTCTGCAGGCTCAAAGAGCAGCGAGAAGCGTTCAGAGGAAAGCGATCCCGTGCCACCTTCCCCGTGCC
CGGGCTGTCCCCGCACGCTGCCGGCTCGGGGATGCGGGGGGAGCGCCGGACCGGAGCGGAGCCCCGGGCG
GCTCGCTGCTGCCCCCTAGCGGGGGAGGGACGTAATTACATCCCTGGGGGCTTTGGGAGGGGGCTGTCCC
CGTGAGCTCCCAGGCGCGCCTGTCATTCTAAATCTCTCTTTCAGCCTAAAGCTTTTTCCCCGTATCCCCC
CAGGTGTCTGCAGGCTCAAAGAGCAGCGAGAAGCGTTCAGAGGAAAGCGATCCCGTGCCACCTTCCCCGT
GCCCGGGCTGTCCCCGCACGCTGCCGGCTCGGGGATGCGGGGGGAGCGCCGGACCGGAGCGGAGCCCCGG
GCGGCTCGCTGCTGCCCCCTAGCGGGGGAGGGACGTAATTACATCCCTGGGGGCTTTGGGGGGGGGCTGT
CCCCGTGAGCTCCCAGGCGCGCCAACTCGGTACTCGGGGATTTAATTAAGCTCTTCCGCTTCCTCGCTCA
CTGACTCGCTGCGCTCGGTCGTTCGGCTGCGGCGAGCGGTATCAGCTCACTCAAAGGCGGTAATACGGTT
ATCCACAGAATCAGGGGATAACGCAGGAAAGAACATGTGAGCAAAAGGCCAGCAAAAGGCCAGGAACCGT
AAAAAGGCCGCGTTGCTGGCGTTTTTCCATAGGCTCCGCCCCCCTGACGAGCATCACAAAAATCGACGCT
CAAGTCAGAGGTGGCGAAACCCGACAGGACTATAAAGATACCAGGCGTTTCCCCCTGGAAGCTCCCTCGT
GCGCTCTCCTGTTCCGACCCTGCCGCTTACCGGATACCTGTCCGCCTTTCTCCCTTCGGGAAGCGTGGCG
CTTTCTCATAGCTCACGCTGTAGGTATCTCAGTTCGGTGTAGGTCGTTCGCTCCAAGCTGGGCTGTGTGC
ACGAACCCCCCGTTCAGCCCGACCGCTGCGCCTTATCCGGTAACTATCGTCTTGAGTCCAACCCGGTAAG
ACACGACTTATCGCCACTGGCAGCAGCCACTGGTAACAGGATTAGCAGAGCGAGGTATGTAGGCGGTGCT
ACAGAGTTCTTGAAGTGGTGGCCTAACTACGGCTACACTAGAAGAACAGTATTTGGTATCTGCGCTCTGC
TGAAGCCAGTTACCTTCGGAAAAAGAGTTGGTAGCTCTTGATCCGGCAAACAAACCACCGCTGGTAGCGG
TTTTTTTGTTTGCAAGCAGCAGATTACGCGCAGAAAAAAAGGATCTCAAGAAGATCCTTTGATCTTTTCT
ACGGGGTCTGACGCTCAGTGGAACGAAAACTCACGTTAAGGGATTTTGGTCATGAGATTATCAAAAAGGA
TCTTCACCTAGATCCTTTTAAATTAAAAATGAAGTTTTAAATCAATCTAAAGTATATATGAGTAAACTTG
GTCTGACAGTTACCAATGCTTAATCAGTGAGGCACCTATCTCAGCGATCTGTCTATTTCGTTCATCCATA
GTTGCCTGACTCCCCGTCGTGTAGATAACTACGATACGGGAGGGCTTACCATCTGGCCCCAGTGCTGCAA
TGATACCGCGAGACCCACGCTCACCGGCTCCAGATTTATCAGCAATAAACCAGCCAGCCGGAAGGGCCGA
GCGCAGAAGTGGTCCTGCAACTTTATCCGCCTCCATCCAGTCTATTAATTGTTGCCGGGAAGCTAGAGTA
AGTAGTTCGCCAGTTAATAGTTTGCGCAACGTTGTTGCCATTGCTACAGGCATCGTGGTGTCACGCTCGT
CGTTTGGTATGGCTTCATTCAGCTCCGGTTCCCAACGATCAAGGCGAGTTACATGATCCCCCATGTTGTG
CAAAAAAGCGGTTAGCTCCTTCGGTCCTCCGATCGTTGTCAGAAGTAAGTTGGCCGCAGTGTTATCACTC
ATGGTTATGGCAGCACTGCATAATTCTCTTACTGTCATGCCATCCGTAAGATGCTTTTCTGTGACTGGTG
AGTACTCAACCAAGTCATTCTGAGAATAGTGTATGCGGCGACCGAGTTGCTCTTGCCCGGCGTCAATACG
GGATAATACCGCGCCACATAGCAGAACTTTAAAAGTGCTCATCATTGGAAAACGTTCTTCGGGGCGAAAA
CTCTCAAGGATCTTACCGCTGTTGAGATCCAGTTCGATGTAACCCACTCGTGCACCCAACTGATCTTCAG
CATCTTTTACTTTCACCAGCGTTTCTGGGTGAGCAAAAACAGGAAGGCAAAATGCCGCAAAAAAGGGAAT
AAGGGCGACACGGAAATGTTGAATACTCATACTCTTCCTTTTTCAATATTATTGAAGCATTTATCAGGGT
TATTGTCTCATGAGCGGATACATATTTGAATGTATTTAGAAAAATAAACAAATAGGGGTTCCGCGCACAT
TTCCCCGAAAAGTGCCAC
