>Addgene plasmid #61723 | pINTO-N-SA | addgene partial sequence | sequence record 103127 | CMV-F 5'-CGCAAATGGGCGGTAGGCGTG-3'
CTATATAAGCAGAGCTCTCCCTATCAGTGATAGAGATCTCCCTATCAGTGATAGAGATCGTCGACGAGCT
CGTTTAGTGAACCGTCAGATCGCCTGGAGACGCCATCCACGCTGTTTTGACCTCCATAGAAGACACCGGG
ACCGATCCAGCCTCCGGACTCTAGCGTTTAAACTTAAGGCCACCATGGGCGACCCCAGCAAAGATTCTAA
AGCCCAGGTGTCTGCCGCCGAAGCCGGAATTACAGGCACATGGTATAATCAGCTGGGATCTACATTTATT
GTGACAGCCGGCGCCGATGGAGCCCTGACAGGAACATATGAATCTGCCGTGGGAAATGCCGAATCCAGAT
ACACCCTGACAGGAAGATATGATTCTGCCCCTGCCACAGATGGATCTGGAACAGCCCTGGGATGGAGAGT
GGCCTGGAAGAATAATTATAGAAACGCCCATAGCGCCACAACATGGTCTGGCCAGTATGTGGGAGGCGCC
GAAGCCAGAATTAACACACAGTGGACCCTGACATCTGGAACAACAGAAGCCAATGCCTGGAAAAGCACTC
TGAGAGGACATGATACATTTACAAAAGTGAAACCTAGCGCCGCCTCTATCGATGCCGCCAAGAAGGCCGG
AGTGAACAATGGCAATCCTCTGGATGCCGTGCAGCAGACCGGTAGCGGTACCGAGCTCGGATCCACTAGT
CCAGTGTGGTGGAATTCTGCAGATATCCAGCACAGTGGCGGCCGCTCGAGTCTAGAGGGCCCGTTTAAAC
CCGCTGATCAGCCTCGACTGTGCCTTCTAGTTGCCAGCCATCTGTTGTTTGCCCCTCCCCCGTGCCTTCC
TTGACCCTGGAAGGTGCCACTCCCACTGTCCTTTCCTAATAAAATGAGGAAATTGCATCGCATTGTCTGA
GTAGGTGTCATTCTATTCTGGGGG
