>Addgene plasmid #61723 | pINTO-N-SA | addgene partial sequence | sequence record 103128 | F1ori-F 5'-GTGGACTCTTGTTCCAAACTGG-3'
CCTATCTTGGTCTATTCTTTTGATTTATAAGGGATTTTGCCGATTTCGGCCTATTGGTTAAAAAATGAGC
TGATTTAACAAAAATTTAACGCGAATTAATTCTGTGGAATGTGTGTCAGTTAGGGTGTGGAAAGTCCCCA
GGCTCCCCAGCAGGCAGAAGTATGCAAAGCATGCATCTCAATTAGTCAGCAACCAGGTGTGGAAAGTCCC
CAGGCTCCCCAGCAGGCAGAAGTATGCAAAGCATGCATCTCAATTAGTCAGCAACCATAGTCCCGCCCCT
AACTCCGCCCATCCCGCCCCTAACTCCGCCCAGTTCCGCCCATTCTCCGCCCCATGGCTGACTAATTTTT
TTTATTTATGCAGAGGCCGAGGCCGCCTCTGCCTCTGAGCTATTCCAGAAGTAGTGAGGAGGCTTTTTTG
GAGGCCTAGGCTTTTGCAAAAAGCTCCCGGGAGCTTGTATATCCATTTTCGGATCTGATCAGCACGTGTT
GACAATTAATCATCGGCATAGTATATCGGCATAGTATAATACGACAAGGTGAGGAACTAAACCATGGCCA
AGTTGACCAGTGCCGTTCCGGTGCTCACCGCGCGCGACGTCGCCGGAGCGGTCGAGTTCTGGACCGACCG
GCTCGGGTTCTCCCGGGACTTCGTGGAGGACGACTTCGCCGGTGTGGTCCGGGACGACGTGACCCTGTTC
ATCAGCGCGGTCCAGGACCAGGTGGTGCCGGACAACACCCTGGCCTGGGTGTGGGTGCGCGGCCTGGACG
AGCTGTACGCCGAGTGGTCGGAGGTCGTGTCCACGAACTTCCGGGACGCCTCCGGGCCGGCCATGACCGA
GATCGGCGAGCAGCCGTGGGGGCGGGAGTTCGCCCTGCGCGACCCGGCCGGCAACTGCGTGCACTTCGTG
GCCGAGGAGCAGGACTGACACGTGCTACGAGATTTCGATTCCACCGCCGCCTTCTATGAAAGGTTGGGCT
TCGGAATCGTTTTCCGGGACGCCGGCTGGATGATCCTCCAGCGCGGGGATCTCATGCTGGAGTTCTTCGC
CC
